Addgene plasmid #208103: pAAV-gfaABC1D-R-iLACCO1.1
Purpose: Biosensor for intracellular L-lactate
Depositing lab: Robert Campbell & Marie-Eve Paquet. Depositing organization: Universite Laval. Publication: Lactate biosensors for spectrally and spatially multiplexed fluorescence imaging. Nasu Y, Aggarwal A, Le GNT, Vo CT, Kambe Y, Wang X, Beinlich FRM, Lee AB, Ram TR, Wang F, Gorzo KA, Kamijo Y, Boisvert M, Nishinami S, Kawamura G, Ozawa T, Toda H, Gordon GR, Ge S, Hirase H, Nedergaard M, Paquet ME, Drobizhev M, Podgorski K, Campbell RE. Nat Commun. 2023 Oct 27;14(1):6598. doi: 10.1038/s41467-023-42230-5. PubMed 37891202.
Backbone
  Vector backbone: pAAV
  Vector type: AAV
Growth in bacteria
  Bacterial resistance: Ampicillin, 100 μg/mL
  Growth temperature: 37°C
  Growth strain: NEB Stable
  Copy number: High Copy
Gene/Insert
  Gene/Insert name: deLACCO1
  Species: Synthetic
  Cloning method: Restriction Enzyme; 5′ cloning site Unknown (unknown if destroyed)
Resource information
  A portion of this plasmid was derived from a plasmid made by: Robert Campbell
Terms and licenses: Academic/Nonprofit Terms; Industry Terms: Not Available to Industry
Depositor comments: Please visit https://doi.org/10.1101/2022.12.27.522013 for bioRxiv preprint.
How to cite: pAAV-gfaABC1D-R-iLACCO1.1 was a gift from Robert Campbell & Marie-Eve Paquet (Addgene plasmid # 208103 ; http://n2t.net/addgene:208103 ; RRID:Addgene_208103)
