[The description below was written by a language model from this plasmid's Addgene catalogue record and pLannotate feature annotations shown in this document.]
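Description:
pAAV-gfaABC1D-R-iLACCO1.1 is an adeno-associated virus transfer plasmid (pAAV backbone, about 6.0 kb) carrying a genetically encoded fluorescent biosensor for intracellular L-lactate. It is propagated in E. coli as a high-copy plasmid through a ColE1/pUC-type origin and selected with ampicillin via the β-lactamase gene and its own promoter. An f1 phage origin is also present. The record lists a recombination-deficient growth strain, a common choice for keeping the repeat-rich AAV ITRs stable.

The expression cassette lies between AAV2 inverted terminal repeats, which are the cis elements needed for replication and packaging of the cassette into AAV particles. The 3′ ITR is annotated in full, whereas only short fragments are detected at the 5′ end. The plasmid name indicates the gfaABC1D promoter, a compact GFAP-derived promoter generally used for astrocyte-directed expression. The automated feature table does not annotate any promoter in the region upstream of the coding sequence, so this rests on the name alone. The only annotation within the coding region is a partial match to HyPerRed, a red fluorescent indicator. This most likely reflects a shared red fluorescent protein module in the sensor rather than a peroxide sensor, and it fits the "R" in the construct name. The catalogue gives the insert name as deLACCO1 (synthetic), which differs from the R-iLACCO1.1 in the plasmid title, and the record does not resolve this discrepancy. Downstream, a WPRE enhances transcript stability and expression, and a human growth hormone polyadenylation signal terminates the transcript. The construct is suited to producing AAV for imaging lactate dynamics, presumably in astrocytes.
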