Features (pLannotate 1.2.2; 14 found; start..end, strand, type, name):
     12..39      +  repeat_region  AAV2 ITR (fragment): inverted terminal repeat of adeno-associated virus serotype 2 inverted
     68..95      +  repeat_region  AAV2 ITR (fragment): inverted terminal repeat of adeno-associated virus serotype 2 inverted
    831..850     +  misc_feature   MCS (fragment): pUC18/19 multiple cloning site
   1185..1910    +  CDS            HyPerRed (fragment): red fluorescent genetically encoded indicator for H2O2 ()
   2140..2728    +  misc_feature   WPRE: woodchuck hepatitis virus posttranscriptional regulatory element
   2760..3236    +  polyA_signal   hGH poly(A) signal: human growth hormone polyadenylation signal
   3276..3416    +  repeat_region  AAV2 ITR: inverted terminal repeat of adeno-associated virus serotype 2 inverted
   3421..3472    -  misc_feature   bom (fragment): basis of mobility region from pBR322
   3491..3946    +  rep_origin     f1 ori (sequence partly withheld): f1 bacteriophage origin of replication; arrow indicates direction of (+) strand synthesis
   3947..3996    -  misc_feature   bom (fragment): basis of mobility region from pBR322
   4098..4133    -  CDS            rop (fragment): Rop protein, which maintains plasmids at low copy number; rop
   4228..4332    +  promoter       AmpR promoter: bla
   4333..5193    +  CDS            AmpR: β-lactamase; bla; confers resistance to ampicillin, carbenicillin, and related antibiotics
   5364..5952    +  rep_origin     ori: high-copy-number ColE1/pMB1/pBR322/pUC origin of replication
>Addgene plasmid #208103 | pAAV-gfaABC1D-R-iLACCO1.1 | addgene full sequence | sequence record 410590 | Addgene NGS Result
CCTGCAGGCAGCTGCGCGCTCGCTCGCTCACTGAGGCCGCCCGGGCGTCGGGCGACCTTTGGTCGCCCGG
CCTCAGTGAGCGAGCGAGCGCGCAGAGAGGGAGTGGCCAACTCCATCACTAGGGGTTCCTGCGGCCGCAC
GCGTGGATCTAACATATCCTGGTGTGGAGTAGGGGACGCTGCTCTGACAGAGGCTCGGGGGCCTGAGCTG
GCTCTGTGAGCTGGGGAGGAGGCAGACAGCCAGGCCTTGTCTGCAAGCAGACCTGGCAGCATTGGGCTGG
CCGCCCCCCAGGGCCTCCTCTTCATGCCCAGTGAATGACTCACCTTGGCACAGACACAATGTTCGGGGTG
GGCACAGTGCCTGCTTCCCGCCGCACCCCAGCCCCCCTCAAATGCCTTCCGAGAAGCCCATTGAGCAGGG
GGCTTGCATTGCACCCCAGCCTGACAGCCTGGCATCTTGGGATAAAAGCAGCACAGCCCCCTAGGGGCTG
CCCTTGCTGTGTGGCGCCACCGGCGGTGGAGAACAAGGCTCTATTCAGCCTGTGCCCAGGAAAGGGGATC
AGGGGATGCCCAGGCATGGACAGTGGGTGGCAGGGGGGGAGAGGAGGGCTGTCTGCTTCCCAGAAGTCCA
AGGACACAAATGGGTGAGGGGAGAGCTCTCCCCATAGCTGGGCTGCGGCCCAACCCCACCCCCTCAGGCT
ATGCCAGGGGGTGTTGCCAGGGGCACCCGGGCATCGCCAGTCTAGCCCACTCCTTCATAAAGCCCTCGCA
TCCCAGGAGCGAGCAGAGCCAGAGCAGGTTGGAGAGGAGACGCATCACCTCCGCTGCTCGCGGGGATCCT
CTAGAGTCGAGAATGGAACAAATCATAGTCCAGCCGTTGAAGACCCTCATGGGAGACGACCCTGATTATT
CATTTGATATTCTGGAGGCGCGGTACGCGATAGAAGCGTCAACTGCCTGGTACGCTGCACTGCGAGCTAC
ACCCGGGGACAAAGAGAAAATTCAACTGTGCTACGAGGCTACACGGTCCGAAGATCCCGATATAGCTTCC
CAAGCAGACGTAAGGTTCCACCTGGCGATTGCTGAAGCAAGCCATAACATAGTACTGCTTCAGACAATGC
GAGGCTTTTTTGATGTTTTGCAGTCTTCAGTCAAGCACAGTCGACAGCGGATGTACTTGGATTGGGTTTC
CGAGCGGATGTTCCCCGAGGACGGCGCCCTGAAGAGCGAGATCAAGAAGGGGCTGAGGCTGAAGGACGGC
GGCCACTACGCCGCCGAGGTCAAGACCACCTACAAGGCCAAGAAGCCCGTGCAGCTGCCCGGCGCCTACG
TCGTCGACATCAAGTTGGACATCGTGTCCCACAACGAGGACTACACTATCGTGGAACAGTGCGAACGCGC
CGAGGGCCGCCACTCCACCGGCGGCGTGGACGAGCTGTACAAGGGAGGTACAGGCGGGAGTCTGGTGAGC
AAGGGCGAGGAAGATGACATGGCCATCGTCAAGGAGTTCATGCGCTACAAGGTGCACATGGAGGGCTCCG
TAAACGGCCACGAGTTCGAGATCGAGGGCGAGGGCGAGGGCCGCCCCTACGAGGCCTTTCAGACCGCTAA
GCTGAAGGTGACCAAGGGTGGCCCCCTGCCCTTCGCCTGGGACATCCTATCCCCTCAGTTCATGTACGGC
TCCAAGGCCTACATTAAGCACCCAGCCGACATCCCCGACTACTTCAAGCTGTCCTTCCCCGAGGGCTTCA
GGTGGGAGCGCGTGATGTACTTCGAGGACGGCGGCATTATTCACGTTAACCAGGACTCCTCCCTGCAGGA
CGGCGTATTCATCTACAAGGTGAAGCTGCGCGGCACCAACTTCCCCCCCGACGGCCCCGTAATGCAGAAG
AAGACCATGGGCTGGGAGGCGAGGCCGCCGGTCTACGGTCAACTCACAGAACAGCATCAGGCTGTTATAG
ACGCCATCTTTGCCGGCGATGCGGACGGTGCTAGAAAAGCTATGATGGCTCATCTGAGCTTCGTCCATAC
GACTATGAAACGCTTCGATGGAGATCAGGCCCGACACGCACGCATTTCCAGACTGCCTGGAGAGCATAAT
GAGCACTCTCGGGAAAAGAAAGCATGAAAGCTTATCGATAATCAACCTCTGGATTACAAAATTTGTGAAA
GATTGACTGGTATTCTTAACTATGTTGCTCCTTTTACGCTATGTGGATACGCTGCTTTAATGCCTTTGTA
TCATGCTATTGCTTCCCGTATGGCTTTCATTTTCTCCTCCTTGTATAAATCCTGGTTGCTGTCTCTTTAT
GAGGAGTTGTGGCCCGTTGTCAGGCAACGTGGCGTGGTGTGCACTGTGTTTGCTGACGCAACCCCCACTG
GTTGGGGCATTGCCACCACCTGTCAGCTCCTTTCCGGGACTTTCGCTTTCCCCCTCCCTATTGCCACGGC
GGAACTCATCGCCGCCTGCCTTGCCCGCTGCTGGACAGGGGCTCGGCTGTTGGGCACTGACAATTCCGTG
GTGTTGTCGGGGAAATCATCGTCCTTTCCTTGGCTGCTCGCCTATGTTGCCACCTGGATTCTGCGCGGGA
CGTCCTTCTGCTACGTCCCTTCGGCCCTCAATCCAGCGGACCTTCCTTCCCGCGGCCTGCTGCCGGCTCT
GCGGCCTCTTCCGCGTCTTCGCCTTCGCCCTCAGACGAGTCGGATCTCCCTTTGGGCCGCCTCCCCGCAT
CGATACCGAGCGCTGCTCGAGAGATCTACGGGTGGCATCCCTGTGACCCCTCCCCAGTGCCTCTCCTGGC
CCTGGAAGTTGCCACTCCAGTGCCCACCAGCCTTGTCCTAATAAAATTAAGTTGCATCATTTTGTCTGAC
TAGGTGTCCTTCTATAATATTATGGGGTGGAGGGGGGTGGTATGGAGCAAGGGGCAAGTTGGGAAGACAA
CCTGTAGGGCCTGCGGGGTCTATTGGGAACCAAGCTGGAGTGCAGTGGCACAATCTTGGCTCACTGCAAT
CTCCGCCTCCTGGGTTCAAGCGATTCTCCTGCCTCAGCCTCCCGAGTTGTTGGGATTCCAGGCATGCATG
ACCAGGCTCAGCTAATTTTTGTTTTTTTGGTAGAGACGGGGTTTCACCATATTGGCCAGGCTGGTCTCCA
ACTCCTAATCTCAGGTGATCTACCCACCTTGGCCTCCCAAATTGCTGGGATTACAGGCGTGAACCACTGC
TCCCTTCCCTGTCCTTCTGATTTTGTAGGTAACCACGTGCGGACCGAGCGGCCGCAGGAACCCCTAGTGA
TGGAGTTGGCCACTCCCTCTCTGCGCGCTCGCTCGCTCACTGAGGCCGGGCGACCAAAGGTCGCCCGACG
CCCGGGCTTTGCCCGGGCGGCCTCAGTGAGCGAGCGAGCGCGCAGCTGCCTGCAGGGGCGCCTGATGCGG
TATTTTCTCCTTACGCATCTGTGCGGTATTTCACACCGCATA
[95 nt withheld, positions 3473-3567]
T
[46 nt withheld, positions 3569-3614]
C
[141 nt withheld, positions 3616-3756]
CCTTTGACGTTGGAGTCCACGTTCTTT
[37 nt withheld, positions 3784-3820]
ACTCTATCTCGGGCTATTCTTTTGATTTATAAGGGATTTTGCCGATTTCGGTCTATTGGTTAAAAAATGA
GCTGATTTAACAAAAATTTAACGCGAATTTTAACAAAATATTAACGTTTACAATTTTATGGTGCACTCTC
AGTACAATCTGCTCTGATGCCGCATAGTTAAGCCAGCCCCGACACCCGCCAACACCCGCTGACGCGCCCT
GACGGGCTTGTCTGCTCCCGGCATCCGCTTACAGACAAGCTGTGACCGTCTCCGGGAGCTGCATGTGTCA
GAGGTTTTCACCGTCATCACCGAAACGCGCGAGACGAAAGGGCCTCGTGATACGCCTATTTTTATAGGTT
AATGTCATGATAATAATGGTTTCTTAGACGTCAGGTGGCACTTTTCGGGGAAATGTGCGCGGAACCCCTA
TTTGTTTATTTTTCTAAATACATTCAAATATGTATCCGCTCATGAGACAATAACCCTGATAAATGCTTCA
ATAATATTGAAAAAGGAAGAGTATGAGTATTCAACATTTCCGTGTCGCCCTTATTCCCTTTTTTGCGGCA
TTTTGCCTTCCTGTTTTTGCTCACCCAGAAACGCTGGTGAAAGTAAAAGATGCTGAAGATCAGTTGGGTG
CACGAGTGGGTTACATCGAACTGGATCTCAACAGCGGTAAGATCCTTGAGAGTTTTCGCCCCGAAGAACG
TTTTCCAATGATGAGCACTTTTAAAGTTCTGCTATGTGGCGCGGTATTATCCCGTATTGACGCCGGGCAA
GAGCAACTCGGTCGCCGCATACACTATTCTCAGAATGACTTGGTTGAGTACTCACCAGTCACAGAAAAGC
ATCTTACGGATGGCATGACAGTAAGAGAATTATGCAGTGCTGCCATAACCATGAGTGATAACACTGCGGC
CAACTTACTTCTGACAACGATCGGAGGACCGAAGGAGCTAACCGCTTTTTTGCACAACATGGGGGATCAT
GTAACTCGCCTTGATCGTTGGGAACCGGAGCTGAATGAAGCCATACCAAACGACGAGCGTGACACCACGA
TGCCTGTAGCAATGGCAACAACGTTGCGCAAACTATTAACTGGCGAACTACTTACTCTAGCTTCCCGGCA
ACAATTAATAGACTGGATGGAGGCGGATAAAGTTGCAGGACCACTTCTGCGCTCGGCCCTTCCGGCTGGC
TGGTTTATTGCTGATAAATCTGGAGCCGGTGAGCGTGGGTCTCGCGGTATCATTGCAGCACTGGGGCCAG
ATGGTAAGCCCTCCCGTATCGTAGTTATCTACACGACGGGGAGTCAGGCAACTATGGATGAACGAAATAG
ACAGATCGCTGAGATAGGTGCCTCACTGATTAAGCATTGGTAACTGTCAGACCAAGTTTACTCATATATA
CTTTAGATTGATTTAAAACTTCATTTTTAATTTAAAAGGATCTAGGTGAAGATCCTTTTTGATAATCTCA
TGACCAAAATCCCTTAACGTGAGTTTTCGTTCCACTGAGCGTCAGACCCCGTAGAAAAGATCAAAGGATC
TTCTTGAGATCCTTTTTTTCTGCGCGTAATCTGCTGCTTGCAAACAAAAAAACCACCGCTACCAGCGGTG
GTTTGTTTGCCGGATCAAGAGCTACCAACTCTTTTTCCGAAGGTAACTGGCTTCAGCAGAGCGCAGATAC
CAAATACTGTTCTTCTAGTGTAGCCGTAGTTAGGCCACCACTTCAAGAACTCTGTAGCACCGCCTACATA
CCTCGCTCTGCTAATCCTGTTACCAGTGGCTGCTGCCAGTGGCGATAAGTCGTGTCTTACCGGGTTGGAC
TCAAGACGATAGTTACCGGATAAGGCGCAGCGGTCGGGCTGAACGGGGGGTTCGTGCACACAGCCCAGCT
TGGAGCGAACGACCTACACCGAACTGAGATACCTACAGCGTGAGCTATGAGAAAGCGCCACGCTTCCCGA
AGGGAGAAAGGCGGACAGGTATCCGGTAAGCGGCAGGGTCGGAACAGGAGAGCGCACGAGGGAGCTTCCA
GGGGGAAACGCCTGGTATCTTTATAGTCCTGTCGGGTTTCGCCACCTCTGACTTGAGCGTCGATTTTTGT
GATGCTCGTCAGGGGGGCGGAGCCTATGGAAAAACGCCAGCAACGCGGCCTTTTTACGGTTCCTGGCCTT
TTGCTGGCCTTTTGCTCACATGT
